>Addgene plasmid #186446 | pCas12a | addgene full sequence | sequence record 370319 | Addgene NGS Result
GGGTGGTTTTTCTTTTCACCAGTGAGACGGGCAACAGCTGATTGCCCTTCACCGCCTGGCCCTGAGAGAG
TTGCAGCAAGCGGTCCACGCTGGTTTGCCCCAGCAGGCGAAAATCCTGTTTGATGGTGGTTAACGGCGGG
ATATAACATGAGCTGTCTTCGGTATCGTCGTATCCCACTACCGAGATGTCCGCACCAACGCGCAGCCCGG
ACTCGGTAATGGCGCGCATTGCGCCCAGCGCCATCTGATCGTTGGCAACCAGCATCGCAGTGGGAACGAT
GCCCTCATTCAGCATTTGCATGGTTTGTTGAAAACCGGACATGGCACTCCAGTCGCCTTCCCGTTCCGCT
ATCGGCTGAATTTGATTGCGAGTGAGATATTTATGCCAGCCAGCCAGACGCAGACGCGCCGAGACAGAAC
TTAATGGGCCCGCTAACAGCGCGATTTGCTGGTGACCCAATGCGACCAGATGCTCCACGCCCAGTCGCGT
ACCGTCTTCATGGGAGAAAATAATACTGTTGATGGGTGTCTGGTCAGAGACATCAAGAAATAACGCCGGA
ACATTAGTGCAGGCAGCTTCCACAGCAATGGCATCCTGGTCATCCAGCGGATAGTTAATGATCAGCCCAC
TGACGCGTTGCGCGAGAAGATTGTGCACCGCCGCTTTACAGGCTTCGACGCCGCTTCGTTCTACCATCGA
CACCACCACGCTGGCACCCAGTTGATCGGCGCGAGATTTAATCGCCGCGACAATTTGCGACGGCGCGTGC
AGGGCCAGACTGGAGGTGGCAACGCCAATCAGCAACGACTGTTTGCCCGCCAGTTGTTGTGCCACGCGGT
TGGGAATGTAATTCAGCTCCGCCATCGCCGCTTCCACTTTTTCCCGCGTTTTCGCAGAAACGTGGCTGGC
CTGGTTCACCACGCGGGAAACGGTCTGATAAGAGACACCGGCATACTCTGCGACATCGTATAACGTTACT
GGTTTCACATTCACCACCCTGAATTGACTCTCTTCCGGGCGCTATCATGCCATACCGCGAAAGGTTTTGC
GCCATTCGATGGTGTCCGGGATCTCGACGCTCTCCCTTATGCGACTCCTGCATTAGGAAATTAATACGAC
TCACTATAGGGGAATTGTGAGCGGATAACAATTCCCCTGTAGAAATAATTTTGTTTAACTTTAATAAGGA
GATATACCATGGATGTCAATTTATCAAGAATTTGTTAATAAATATAGTTTAAGTAAAACTCTAAGATTTG
AGTTAATCCCACAGGGTAAAACACTTGAAAACATAAAAGCAAGAGGTTTGATTTTAGATGATGAGAAAAG
AGCTAAAGACTACAAAAAGGCTAAACAAATAATTGATAAATATCATCAGTTTTTTATAGAGGAGATATTA
AGTTCGGTTTGTATTAGCGAAGATTTATTACAAAACTATTCTGATGTTTATTTTAAACTTAAAAAGAGTG
ATGATGATAATCTACAAAAAGATTTTAAAAGTGCAAAAGATACGATAAAGAAACAAATATCTGAATATAT
AAAGGACTCAGAGAAATTTAAGAATTTGTTTAATCAAAACCTTATCGATGCTAAAAAAGGGCAAGAGTCA
GATTTAATTCTATGGCTAAAGCAATCTAAGGATAATGGTATAGAACTATTTAAAGCCAATAGTGATATCA
CAGATATAGATGAGGCGTTAGAAATAATCAAATCTTTTAAAGGTTGGACAACTTATTTTAAGGGTTTTCA
TGAAAATAGAAAAAATGTTTATAGTAGCAATGATATTCCTACATCTATTATTTATAGGATAGTAGATGAT
AATTTGCCTAAATTTCTAGAAAATAAAGCTAAGTATGAGAGTTTAAAAGACAAAGCTCCAGAAGCTATAA
ACTATGAACAAATTAAAAAAGATTTGGCAGAAGAGCTAACCTTTGATATTGACTACAAAACATCTGAAGT
TAATCAAAGAGTTTTTTCACTTGATGAAGTTTTTGAGATAGCAAACTTTAATAATTATCTAAATCAAAGT
GGTATTACTAAATTTAATACTATTATTGGTGGTAAATTTGTAAATGGTGAAAATACAAAGAGAAAAGGTA
TAAATGAATATATAAATCTATACTCACAGCAAATAAATGATAAAACACTCAAAAAATATAAAATGAGTGT
TTTATTTAAGCAAATTTTAAGTGATACAGAATCTAAATCTTTTGTAATTGATAAGTTAGAAGATGATAGT
GATGTAGTTACAACGATGCAAAGTTTTTATGAGCAAATAGCAGCTTTTAAAACAGTAGAAGAAAAATCTA
TTAAAGAAACACTATCTTTATTATTTGATGATTTAAAAGCTCAAAAACTTGATTTGAGTAAAATTTATTT
TAAAAATGATAAATCTCTTACTGATCTATCACAACAAGTTTTTGATGATTATAGTGTTATTGGTACAGCG
GTACTAGAATATATAACTCAACAAATAGCACCTAAAAATCTTGATAACCCTAGTAAGAAAGAGCAAGAAT
TAATAGCCAAAAAAACTGAAAAAGCAAAATACTTATCTCTAGAAACTATAAAGCTTGCCTTAGAAGAATT
TAATAAGCATAGAGATATAGATAAACAGTGTAGGTTTGAAGAAATACTTGCAAACTTTGCGGCTATTCCG
ATGATATTTGATGAAATAGCTCAAAACAAAGACAATTTGGCACAGATATCTATCAAATATCAAAATCAAG
GTAAAAAAGACCTACTTCAAGCTAGTGCGGAAGATGATGTTAAAGCTATCAAGGATCTTTTAGATCAAAC
TAATAATCTCTTACATAAACTAAAAATATTTCATATTAGTCAGTCAGAAGATAAGGCAAATATTTTAGAC
AAGGATGAGCATTTTTATCTAGTATTTGAGGAGTGCTACTTTGAGCTAGCGAATATAGTGCCTCTTTATA
ACAAAATTAGAAACTATATAACTCAAAAGCCATATAGTGATGAGAAATTTAAGCTCAATTTTGAGAACTC
GACTTTGGCTAATGGTTGGGATAAAAATAAAGAGCCTGACAATACGGCAATTTTATTTATCAAAGATGAT
AAATATTATCTGGGTGTGATGAATAAGAAAAATAACAAAATATTTGATGATAAAGCTATCAAAGAAAATA
AAGGCGAGGGTTATAAAAAAATTGTTTATAAACTTTTACCTGGCGCAAATAAAATGTTACCTAAGGTTTT
CTTTTCTGCTAAATCTATAAAATTTTATAATCCTAGTGAAGATATACTTAGAATAAGAAATCATTCCACA
CATACAAAAAATGGTAGTCCTCAAAAAGGATATGAAAAATTTGAGTTTAATATTGAAGATTGCCGAAAAT
TTATAGATTTTTATAAACAGTCTATAAGTAAGCATCCGGAGTGGAAAGATTTTGGATTTAGATTTTCTGA
TACTCAAAGATATAATTCTATAGATGAATTTTATAGAGAAGTTGAAAATCAAGGCTACAAACTAACTTTT
GAAAATATATCAGAGAGCTATATTGATAGCGTAGTTAATCAGGGTAAATTGTACCTATTCCAAATCTATA
ATAAAGATTTTTCAGCTTATAGCAAAGGGCGACCAAATCTACATACTTTATATTGGAAAGCGCTGTTTGA
TGAGAGAAATCTTCAAGATGTGGTTTATAAGCTAAATGGTGAGGCAGAGCTTTTTTATCGTAAACAATCA
ATACCTAAAAAAATCACTCACCCAGCTAAAGAGGCAATAGCTAATAAAAACAAAGATAATCCTAAAAAAG
AGAGTGTTTTTGAATATGATTTAATCAAAGATAAACGCTTTACTGAAGATAAGTTTTTCTTTCACTGTCC
TATTACAATCAATTTTAAATCTAGTGGAGCTAATAAGTTTAATGATGAAATCAATTTATTGCTAAAAGAA
AAAGCAAATGATGTTCATATATTAAGTATAGATAGAGGTGAAAGACATTTAGCTTACTATACTTTGGTAG
ATGGTAAAGGCAATATCATCAAACAAGATACTTTCAACATCATTGGTAATGATAGAATGAAAACAAACTA
CCATGATAAGCTTGCTGCAATAGAGAAAGATAGGGATTCAGCTAGGAAAGACTGGAAAAAGATAAATAAC
ATCAAAGAGATGAAAGAGGGCTATCTATCTCAGGTAGTTCATGAAATAGCTAAGCTAGTTATAGAGTATA
ATGCTATTGTGGTTTTTGAGGATTTAAATTTTGGATTTAAAAGAGGGCGTTTCAAGGTAGAGAAGCAGGT
CTATCAAAAGTTAGAAAAAATGCTAATTGAGAAACTAAACTATCTAGTTTTCAAAGATAATGAGTTTGAT
AAAACTGGGGGAGTGCTTAGAGCTTATCAGCTAACAGCACCTTTTGAGACTTTTAAAAAGATGGGTAAAC
AAACAGGTATTATCTACTATGTACCAGCTGGTTTTACTTCAAAAATTTGTCCTGTAACTGGTTTTGTAAA
TCAGTTATATCCTAAGTATGAAAGTGTCAGCAAATCTCAAGAGTTCTTTAGTAAGTTTGACAAGATTTGT
TATAACCTTGATAAGGGCTATTTTGAGTTTAGTTTTGATTATAAAAACTTTGGTGACAAGGCTGCCAAAG
GCAAGTGGACTATAGCTAGCTTTGGGAGTAGATTGATTAACTTTAGAAATTCAGATAAAAATCATAATTG
GGATACTCGAGAAGTTTATCCAACTAAAGAGTTGGAGAAATTGCTAAAAGATTATTCTATCGAATATGGG
CATGGCGAATGTATCAAAGCAGCTATTTGCGGTGAGAGCGACAAAAAGTTTTTTGCTAAGCTAACTAGTG
TCCTAAATACTATCTTACAAATGCGTAACTCAAAAACAGGTACTGAGTTAGATTATCTAATTTCACCAGT
AGCAGATGTAAATGGCAATTTCTTTGATTCGCGACAGGCGCCAAAAAATATGCCTCAAGATGCTGATGCC
AATGGTGCTTATCATATTGGGCTAAAAGGTCTGATGCTACTAGGTAGGATCAAAAATAATCAAGAGGGCA
AAAAACTCAATTTGGTTATCAAAAATGAAGAGTATTTTGAGTTCGTGCAGAATAGGAATAACTAACCCAG
AGAATTCGAGCTCGGCGCGCCTGCAGGTCGACAAGCTTGCGCTGCTGCCACCGCTGAGCAATAACTAGCA
TAACCCCTTGGGGCCTCTAAACGGGTCTTGAGGGGTTTTTTGCTGAAACCTCAGGCATTTGAGAAGCACA
CGGTCACACTGCTTCCGGTAGTCAATAAACCGGTAAACCAGCAATAGACATAAGCGGCTATTTAACGACC
CTGCCCTGAACCGACGACCGGGTCGAATTTGCTTTCGAATTTCTGCCATTCATCCGCTTATTATCACTTA
TTCAGGCGTAGCAACCAGGCGTTTAAGGGCACCAATAACTGCCTTAAAAAAATTACGCCCCGCCCTGCCA
CTCATCGCAGTACTGTTGTAATTCATTAAGCATTCTGCCGACATGGAAGCCATCACAAACGGCATGATGA
ACCTGAATCGCCAGCGGCATCAGCACCTTGTCGCCTTGCGTATAATATTTGCCCATAGTGAAAACGGGGG
CGAAGAAGTTGTCCATATTGGCCACGTTTAAATCAAAACTGGTGAAACTCACCCAGGGATTGGCTGAGAC
GAAAAACATATTCTCAATAAACCCTTTAGGGAAATAGGCCAGGTTTTCACCGTAACACGCCACATCTTGC
GAATATATGTGTAGAAACTGCCGGAAATCGTCGTGGTATTCACTCCAGAGCGATGAAAACGTTTCAGTTT
GCTCATGGAAAACGGTGTAACAAGGGTGAACACTATCCCATATCACCAGCTCACCGTCTTTCATTGCCAT
ACGGAACTCCGGATGAGCATTCATCAGGCGGGCAAGAATGTGAATAAAGGCCGGATAAAACTTGTGCTTA
TTTTTCTTTACGGTCTTTAAAAAGGCCGTAATATCCAGCTGAACGGTCTGGTTATAGGTACATTGAGCAA
CTGACTGAAATGCCTCAAAATGTTCTTTACGATGCCATTGGGATATATCAACGGTGGTATATCCAGTGAT
TTTTTTCTCCATTTTAGCTTCCTTAGCTCCTGAAAATCTCGATAACTCAAAAAATACGCCCGGTAGTGAT
CTTATTTCATTATGGTGAAAGTTGGAACCTCTTACGTGCCGATCAACGTCTCATTTTCGCCAAAAGTTGG
CCCAGGGCTTCCCGGTATCAACAGGGACACCAGGATTTATTTATTCTGCGAAGTGATCTTCCGTCACAGG
TATTTATTCGGCGCAAAGTGCGTCGGGTGATGCTGCCAACTTACTGATTTAGTGTATGATGGTGTTTTTG
AGGTGCTCCAGTGGCTTCTGTTTCTATCAGCTGTCCCTCCTGTTCAGCTACTGACGGGGTGGTGCGTAAC
GGCAAAAGCACCGCCGGACATCAGCGCTAGCGGAGTGTATACTGGCTTACTATGTTGGCACTGATGAGGG
TGTCAGTGAAGTGCTTCATGTGGCAGGAGAAAAAAGGCTGCACCGGTGCGTCAGCAGAATATGTGATACA
GGATATATTCCGCTTCCTCGCTCACTGACTCGCTACGCTCGGTCGTTCGACTGCGGCGAGCGGAAATGGC
TTACGAACGGGGCGGAGATTTCCTGGAAGATGCCAGGAAGATACTTAACAGGGAAGTGAGAGGGCCGCGG
CAAAGCCGTTTTTCCATAGGCTCCGCCCCCCTGACAAGCATCACGAAATCTGACGCTCAAATCAGTGGTG
GCGAAACCCGACAGGACTATAAAGATACCAGGCGTTTCCCCCTGGCGGCTCCCTCGTGCGCTCTCCTGTT
CCTGCCTTTCGGTTTACCGGTGTCATTCCGCTGTTATGGCCGCGTTTGTCTCATTCCACGCCTGACACTC
AGTTCCGGGTAGGCAGTTCGCTCCAAGCTGGACTGTATGCACGAACCCCCCGTTCAGTCCGACCGCTGCG
CCTTATCCGGTAACTATCGTCTTGAGTCCAACCCGGAAAGACATGCAAAAGCACCACTGGCAGCAGCCAC
TGGTAATTGATTTAGAGGAGTTAGTCTTGAAGTCATGCGCCGGTTAAGGCTAAACTGAAAGGACAAGTTT
TGGTGACTGCGCTCCTCCAAGCCAGTTACCTCGGTTCAAAGAGTTGGTAGCTCAGAGAACCTTCGAAAAA
CCGCCCTGCAAGGCGGTTTTTTCGTTTTCAGAGCAAGAGATTACGCGCAGACCAAAACGATCTCAAGAAG
ATCATCTTATTAATCAGATAAAATATTTCTAGATTTCAGTGCAATTTATCTCTTCAAATGTAGCACCTGA
AGTCAGCCCCATACGATATAAGTTGTAATTCTCATGTTAGTCATGCCCCGCGCCCACCGGAAGGAGCTGA
CTGGGTTGAAGGCTCTCAAGGGCATCGGTCGAGATCCCGGTGCCTAATGAGTGAGCTAACTTACATTAAT
TGCGTTGCGCTCACTGCCCGCTTTCCAGTCGGGAAACCTGTCGTGCCAGCTGCATTAATGAATCGGCCAA
CGCGCGGGGAGAGGCGGTTTGCGTATTGGGCGCCA
Features (pLannotate 1.2.2; 16 found; start..end, strand, type, name):
    989..1066    -  promoter       lacI promoter: lacI
   1074..1109    -  CDS            TcR (fragment): tetracycline efflux protein; tet; confers resistance to tetracycline
   1112..1130    +  promoter       T7 promoter: promoter for bacteriophage T7 RNA polymerase
   1131..1155    +  protein_bind   lac operator: The lac repressor binds to the lac operator to inhibit transcription in E. coli. This inhibition can be relieved by adding lactose or isopropyl-β-D-thiogalactopyranoside (IPTG). lac repressor encoded by lacI
   1170..1192    +  RBS            RBS: efficient ribosome binding site from bacteriophage T7 gene 10 (Olins and Rangwala, 1989)
   1203..5102    +  CDS            cas12a: CS12A_FRATN - Also known as cpf1 From Francisella tularensis subsp. novicida (strain U112).
   5151..5167    +  CDS            SET1 (fragment): solubility-enhancement tag derived from T7 phage gene 10B
   5175..5222    +  terminator     T7 terminator: transcription terminator for bacteriophage T7 RNA polymerase
   5446..6102    -  CDS            cat: CAT_ECOLX - Experimental evidence at protein level: Swiss-Prot protein existence level 1. This enzyme is an effector of chloramphenicol resistance in bacteria. From Escherichia coli. This protein is used as a marker in many commonly used cloning vectors, such as pACYC184.
   6103..6205    -  promoter       cat promoter: promoter of the E. coli cat gene encoding chloramphenicol acetyltransferase
   6326..6469    +  mobile_element IS1 (fragment): prokaryotic transposable element IS1
   6588..6643    -  rep_origin     RSF ori (fragment): Plasmids containing the RSF 1030 origin of replication can be propagated in E. coli cells that contain additional plasmids with compatible origins.
   6731..7276    -  rep_origin     p15A ori: Plasmids containing the medium-copy-number p15A origin of replication can be propagated in E. coli cells that contain a second plasmid with the ColE1 origin.
   7388..7452    -  CDS            TcR (fragment): tetracycline efflux protein; tet; confers resistance to tetracycline
   7467..7488    -  protein_bind   CAP binding site: CAP binding activates transcription in the presence of cAMP. E. coli catabolite activator protein
   7501..988     -  CDS            lacI (across the origin): lac repressor; lacI; The lac repressor binds to the lac operator to inhibit transcription in E. coli. This inhibition can be relieved by adding lactose or isopropyl-β-D-thiogalactopyranoside (IPTG).
