[The description below was written by a language model from this plasmid's Addgene catalogue record and pLannotate feature annotations shown in this document.]
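Description:
pCas12a is a bacterial expression plasmid built on the pACYC-duet backbone that encodes Cas12a (also known as Cpf1), the single-protein effector nuclease of the type V-A CRISPR-Cas system from Francisella novicida. The sequenced record is about 7.6 kb. It replicates in E. coli from the p15A origin, which the catalogue lists as low copy and which is compatible with ColE1-type plasmids, so the construct can be maintained alongside other plasmids in the same cell. Selection is by chloramphenicol, through the cat gene driven by its own promoter.

The cas12a open reading frame, roughly 3.9 kb and matched to the strain U112 protein, sits downstream of a T7 promoter fused to a lac operator and the strong T7 gene 10 ribosome binding site, and is followed by a T7 terminator. The plasmid also carries lacI with its native promoter, so expression depends on a host supplying T7 RNA polymerase, is repressed by the lac repressor, and can be induced with IPTG or lactose. No affinity or epitope tag on Cas12a is annotated. The short hits labelled as fragments of TcR, SET1, IS1 and the RSF origin are most likely backbone remnants or partial sequence matches rather than functional elements. No CRISPR array, guide RNA cassette or adaptation genes appear in the feature table, so the plasmid seems to supply the effector protein alone.

The associated publication concerns spacer acquisition and protospacer selection in type V-A and V-B systems, which suggests that the plasmid was used to provide Cas12a in E. coli together with compatible plasmids carrying other system components, although the record does not describe the exact experimental setup.
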