Addgene plasmid #186446: pCas12a
Purpose: Encodes Cas12a from F. novicida (type V-A)
Depositing lab: John van der Oost. Depositing organization: Wageningen University, Department Agrotechnology & Food Sciences. Publication: Adaptation by Type V-A and V-B CRISPR-Cas Systems Demonstrates Conserved Protospacer Selection Mechanisms Between Diverse CRISPR-Cas Types. Wu WY, Jackson SA, Almendros C, Haagsma AC, Yilmaz S, Gort G, van der Oost J, Brouns SJJ, Staals RHJ. CRISPR J. 2022 Aug;5(4):536-547. doi: 10.1089/crispr.2021.0150. Epub 2022 Jul 12. PubMed 35833800.
Backbone
  Vector backbone: pACYC-duet
  Vector type: CRISPR
Growth in bacteria
  Bacterial resistance: Chloramphenicol, 25 μg/mL
  Growth temperature: 37°C
  Growth strain: DH5alpha
  Copy number: Low Copy
Gene/Insert
  Gene/Insert name: Cas12a (alt name: Cpf1)
  Species: F. Novicida
  Promoter: T7
  Cloning method: Unknown
  Sequencing primers: 5′ TGCGACTCCTGCATTAGGAAAT
Terms and licenses: Academic/Nonprofit Terms; Industry Terms: Not Available to Industry
How to cite: pCas12a was a gift from John van der Oost (Addgene plasmid # 186446 ; http://n2t.net/addgene:186446 ; RRID:Addgene_186446)
